Addgene plasmid #92260: pMCh-56
Purpose: Plasmid for expression of HA-tagged Drosophila melanogaster GW182 in D. melanogaster cells
Depositing lab: Marina Chekulaeva & Roy Parker. Depositing organization: University of Arizona. Publication: Multiple independent domains of dGW182 function in miRNA-mediated repression in Drosophila. Chekulaeva M, Filipowicz W, Parker R. RNA. 2009 May;15(5):794-803. doi: 10.1261/rna.1364909. Epub 2009 Mar 20. PubMed 19304924.
Backbone
  Vector backbone: pAC5.1-HA
  Backbone size w/o insert (bp): 5361
  Total vector size (bp): 9525
  Vector type: Insect Expression
Growth in bacteria
  Bacterial resistance: Ampicillin, 100 μg/mL
  Growth temperature: 37°C
  Growth strain: DH5alpha
  Copy number: High Copy
Gene/Insert
  Gene/Insert name: dGW182 (alt name: Gawky)
  Species: D. melanogaster (fly)
  Insert size (bp): 4164
  GenBank ID: NM_166783.2
  Entrez Gene: gw (a.k.a. Dmel_CG31992, CG11484, CG31992, CG9905, Dmel\CG31992, GQ182, GW, GW182, Gw, Gw182, anon-EST:Posey205, dGW182, gw182)
  Promoter: Ac5
  Tag / fusion protein: HA (N terminal on backbone)
  Cloning method: Restriction Enzyme; 5′ cloning site SbfI (not destroyed); 3′ cloning site NotI (not destroyed)
  Sequencing primers: 5′ ACA CAA AGC CGC TCC ATC AG; 3′ CCT TAG AAG GCA CAG TCG AGG
Terms and licenses: Academic/Nonprofit Terms; Industry Terms: Not Available to Industry
Depositor comments: Note: Addgene's quality control sequencing finds two additional amino acid residue substitutions (V704A and N799S). The effects of these additional residue changes on protein function are not known.
How to cite: pMCh-56 was a gift from Marina Chekulaeva & Roy Parker (Addgene plasmid # 92260 ; http://n2t.net/addgene:92260 ; RRID:Addgene_92260)
