[The description below was written by a language model from this plasmid's Addgene catalogue record and pLannotate feature annotations shown in this document.]
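Description:
pMCh-56 is an insect-cell expression plasmid built on the pAC5.1-HA backbone, designed to produce HA-tagged Drosophila melanogaster GW182 (dGW182, also called Gawky, gene gw) in cultured D. melanogaster cells. It is about 9.5 kb in total. In bacteria it is maintained through a high-copy ColE1/pUC-type origin and selected with ampicillin through a β-lactamase gene driven by its own bla promoter. The record lists no selectable marker for insect cells, which suggests transient transfection or co-transfection with a separate selection plasmid. Short annotated fragments of a tetracycline resistance gene and of SV40 large T antigen appear to be non-functional backbone remnants.

The expression cassette is driven by the roughly 2.5 kb Drosophila actin 5C (Ac5) promoter, a strong constitutive promoter in fly cell lines. Directly downstream lies a short HA epitope sequence supplied by the backbone (annotated as a fragment of a 3xHA element, consistent in length with a single HA tag). It is followed by the approximately 4.2 kb gw coding sequence, cloned between SbfI and NotI sites that both remain intact. A backbone V5 tag sequence lies after the insert; the record lists only the N-terminal HA tag and does not say whether V5 is translated. An SV40 polyadenylation signal completes the cassette.

GW182 is a core component of miRNA-mediated silencing, and the associated publication dissects the dGW182 domains that contribute to repression. The construct therefore serves as a full-length expression and detection reagent for such studies. The depositor's sequence and the repository's sequencing result show the same feature layout and differ slightly in length. Quality-control sequencing found two amino acid substitutions, V704A and N799S, whose functional effects are unknown.
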