Features (pLannotate 1.2.2; 10 found; start..end, strand, type, name):
     56..2568    +  promoter       Ac5 promoter: Drosophila melanogaster actin 5C promoter
   2588..2614    +  CDS            3xHA (fragment): three tandem HA epitope tags
   2624..6775    +  CDS            gw: GAWKY_DROME - Also known as GW182 From Drosophila melanogaster (Fruit fly).
   6810..6851    +  CDS            V5 tag: epitope tag from simian virus 5
   6951..7085    -  polyA_signal   SV40 poly(A) signal: SV40 polyadenylation signal
   7108..7192    -  CDS            large T antigen (fragment): large T antigen from SV40 (simian virus 40)
   7193..7663    +  CDS            TcR (fragment): tetracycline efflux protein; tet; confers resistance to tetracycline
   7707..8295    -  rep_origin     ori: high-copy-number ColE1/pMB1/pBR322/pUC origin of replication
   8466..9326    -  CDS            AmpR: β-lactamase; bla; confers resistance to ampicillin, carbenicillin, and related antibiotics
   9327..9431    -  promoter       AmpR promoter: bla
>Addgene plasmid #92260 | pMCh-56 | depositor full sequence | sequence record 180802 | pAC5.1-HA-dGW182
CTTCAAGGAATTAATTCTATATTCTAAAAACACAAATGATACTTCTAAAAAAAATCATGAATGGCATCAA
CTCTGAATCAAATCTTTGCAGATGCACCTACTTCTCATTTCCACTGTCACATCATTTTTCCAGATCTCGC
TGCCTGTTATGTGGCCCACAAACCAAGACACGTTTTATGGCCATTAAAGCTGGCTGATCGTCGCCAAACA
CCAAATACATATCAATATGTACATTCGAGAAAGAAGCGATCAAAGAAGCGTCTTCGGGCGAGTAGGAGAA
TGCGGAGGAGAAGGAGAACGAGCTGATCTAGTATCTCTCCACAATCCAATGCCAACTGACCAACTGGCCA
TATTCGGAGCAATTTGAAGCCAATTTCCATCGCCTGGCGATCGCTCCATTCTTGGCTATATGTTTTTCAC
CGTTCCCGGGGCCATTTTCAAAGACTCGTCGGTAAGATAAGATTGTGTCACTCGCTGTCTCTCTTCATTT
GTCGAAGAATGCTGAGGAATTTCGCGATGACGTCGGCGAGTATTTTGAAGAATGAGAATAATTTGTATTT
ATACGAAAATCAGTTAGTGGAATTTTCTACAAAAACATGTTATCTATAGATAATTTTGTTGCAAAATATG
TTGACTATGACAAAGATTGTATGTATATACCTTTAATGTATTCTCATTTTCTTATGTATTTATAATGGCA
ATGATGATACTGATGATATTTTAAGATGATGCCAGACCACAGGCTGATTTCTGCGTCTTTTGCCGAACGC
AGTGCATGTGCGGTTGTTGTTTTTTGGAATAGTTTCAATTTTCGGACTGTCCGCTTTGATTTCAGTTTCT
TGGCTTATTCAAAAAGCAAAGTAAAGCCAAAAAAGCGAGATGGCAATACCAAATGCGGCAAAACGGTAGT
GGAAGGAAAGGGGTGCGGGGCAGCGGAAGGAAGGGTGGGGCGGGGCGTGGCGGGGTCTGTGGCTGGGCGC
GACGTCACCGACGTTGGAGCCACTCCTTTGACCATGTGTGCGTGTGTGTATTATTCGTGTCTCGCCACTC
GCCGGTTGTTTTTTTCTTTTTATCTCGCTCTCTCTAGCGCCATCTCGTACGCATGCTCAACGCACCGCAT
GTTGCCGTGTCCTTTATGCGTCATTTTGGCTCGAAATAGGCAATTATTTAAACAAAGATTAGTCAACGAA
AACGCTAAAATAAATAAGTCTACAATATGGTTACTTATTGCCATGTGTGTGCAGCCAACGATAGCAACAA
AAGCAACAACACAGTGGCTTTCCCTCTTTCACTTTTTGTTTGCAAGCGCGTGCGAGCAAGACGGCACGAC
CGGCAAACGCAATTACGCTGACAAAGAGCAGACGAAGTTTTGGCCGAAAAACATCAAGGCGCCTGATACG
AATGCATTTGCAATAACAATTGCGATATTTAATATTGTTTATGAAGCTGTTTGACTTCAAAACACACAAA
AAAAAAAATAAAACAAATTATTTGAAAGAGAATTAGGAATCGGACAGCTTATCGTTACGGGCTAACAGCA
CACCGAGACGAAATAGCTTACCTGACGTCACAGCCTCTGGAAGAACTGCCGCCAAGCAGAGAGAGAGAGA
AAAAGAGGGAGAGCAGCTTAGACCGCATGTGCTTGTGTGTGAGGCGTCTCTCTCTTCGTCTCCTGTTTGC
GCAAACGCATAGACTGCACTGAGAAAATCGATTACCTATTTTTTATGAATGAATATTTGCACTATTACTA
TTCAAAACTATTAAGATAGCAATCACATTCAATAGCCAAATACTATACCACCTGAGCGATGCAACGAAAT
GATCAATTTGAGCAAAAATGCTGCATATTTAGGACGGCATCATTATAGAAATGCTTCTTGCTGTGTACTT
TTCTCTCGTCTGGCAGCTGTTTCGCCGTTATTGTTAAAACCGGCTTAAGTTAGGTGTGTTTTCTACGACT
AGTGATGCCCCTACTAGAAGATGTGTGTTGCACAAATGTCCCTGAATAACCAATTTGAAGTGCAGATAGC
AGTAAACGTAAGCTAATATGAATATTATTTAACTGTAATGTTTTAATATCGCTGGACATTACTAATAAAC
CCACTATAAACACATGTACATATGTATGTTTTGGCATACAATGAGTAGTTGGGGAAAAAATGTGTAAAAG
CACCGTGACCATCACAGCATAAAGATAACCAGCTGAAGTATCGAATATGAGTAACCCCCAAATTGAATCA
CATGCCGCAACTGATAGGACCCATGGAAGTACACTCTTCATGGCGATATACAAGACACACACAAGCACGA
ACACCCAGTTGCGGAGGAAATTCTCCGTAAATGAAAACCCAATCGGCGAACAATTCATACCCATATATGG
TAAAAGTTTTGAACGCGACTTGAGAGCGGAGAGCATTGCGGCTGATAAGGTTTTAGCGCTAAGCGGGCTT
TATAAAACGGGCTGCGGGACCAGTTTTCATATCACTACCGTTTGAGTTCTTGTGCTGTGTGGATACTCCT
CCCGACACAAAGCCGCTCCATCAGCCAGCAGTCGTCTAATCCAGAGACCCCGGATCGGGTGATGGCTTAC
CCATACGATGTTCCAGATTACGCTCCTGCAGGCATGCGTGAAGCCCTTTTTTCCCAAGATGGCTGGGGCT
GTCAGCATGTTAACCAGGATACTAATTGGGAAGTTCCCAGTTCGCCAGAACCAGCCAATAAGGATGCACC
CGGTCCACCAATGTGGAAGCCAAGCATTAACAATGGTACTGATCTTTGGGAGTCCAATTTGAGAAACGGA
GGTCAGCCGGCCGCACAGCAAGTTCCAAAGCCGTCGTGGGGTCATACACCATCCTCTAACTTAGGTGGAA
CATGGGGTGAGGACGACGATGGCGCCGATAGTAGTAGTGTGTGGACTGGAGGAGCTGTTAGCAACGCGGG
ATCCGGAGCTGCAGTGGGAGTAAACCAAGCCGGAGTTAATGTCGGTCCAGGCGGTGTTGTTTCGTCTGGC
GGACCTCAGTGGGGACAAGGTGTCGTTGGCGTCGGACTTGGATCAACTGGAGGTAACGGGTCAAGCAATA
TAACTGGATCGTCTGGAGTCGCAACAGGTAGTAGCGGAAACTCCAGCAACGCTGGTAACGGTTGGGGAGA
CCCTCGTGAAATACGCCCTTTGGGAGTTGGTGGCTCCATGGATATTCGAAATGTTGAACATCGCGGCGGT
AACGGTTCTGGAGCAACTTCGAGCGATCCACGAGACATTCGCATGATCGATCCGCGTGACCCTATTCGAG
GAGATCCCCGTGGAATATCTGGTCGTCTTAATGGGACCTCTGAAATGTGGGGTCATCATCCACAAATGTC
CCATAACCAGTTGCAAGGTATCAACAAAATGGTTGGTCAAAGTGTAGCAACTGCCAGCACCAGTGTCGGA
ACATCTGGCTCGGGCATCGGTCCTGGAGGTCCCGGTCCTAGTACAGTATCAGGCAATATCCCAACACAGT
GGGGGCCTGCTCAACCGGTAAGCGTTGGTGTAAGTGGTCCCAAAGACATGTCAAAACAGATAAGTGGATG
GGAGGAACCATCACCACCGCCTCAGCGTCGCAGTATTCCTAACTACGATGATGGTACATCGTTGTGGGGT
CAGCAAACTCGTGTTCCCGCTGCAAGCGGTCACTGGAAAGACATGACTGATTCGATAGGTCGTAGTAGTC
ATCTCATGCGTGGCCAAAGCCAAACGGGAGGTATAGGAATAGCCGGCGTTGGAAATAGCAATGTTCCAGT
GGGAGCCAATCCAAGTAATCCTATAAGCAGTGTAGTTGGACCTCAAGCCCGGATTCCATCTGTGGGCGGC
GTACAACACAAACCAGACGGCGGCGCTATGTGGGTGCATTCCGGCAATGTAGGTGGCAGAAATAATGTTG
CTGCTGTTACTACTTGGGGAGATGACACTCATAGCGTTAATGTCGGCGCTCCCAGCAGTGGCAGTGTATC
CAGCAACAATTGGGTTGATGACAAGTCCAACTCAACCTTGGCACAAAACTCTTGGAGCGACCCGGCCCCT
GTTGGAGTTAGTTGGGGCAATAAGCAAAGCAAACCGCCAAGCAATAGTGCTTCATCAGGTTGGAGCACTG
CTGCGGGCGTGGTGGATGGGGTTGATCTAGGATCTGAGTGGAACACGCACGGGGGGATTATTGGAAAATC
TCAGCAACAACAAAAACTAGCGGGACTTAACGTGGGAATGGTGAACGTAATTAACGCGGAGATCATTAAG
CAAAGCAAGCAATACAGGATCCTTGTCGAGAACGGCTTTAAAAAGGAAGATGTAGAGCGGGCATTAGTGA
TTGCTAATATGAACATCGAAGAGGCAGCCGATATGCTCCGTGCCAACTCATCCCTATCAATGGATGGTTG
GCGTCGACATGATGAGTCCCTTGGATCTTATGCCGACCACAATAGTTCAACAAGCAGCGGTGGATTTGCT
GGTCGTTACCCGGTCAACAGTGGACAACCTTCAATGTCCTTTCCTCATAATAACCTTATGAATAACATGG
GAGGTACCGCTGTTACTGGAGGTAACAACAATACAAACATGACAGCTTTACAGGTGCAAAAGTATTTAAA
TCAAGGGCAACATGGTGTCGCTGTTGGACCGCAAGCCGTTGGTAATTCTTCAGCAGTATCTGTCGGATTT
GGTCAGAACACGTCTAACGCAGCAGTGGCAGGAGCAGCCTCTGTAAATATAGCAGCAAATACAAACAACC
AACCGTCTGGTCAGCAAATTCGCATGCTAGGCCAGCAAATTCAGTTGGCCATTCATAGTGGTTTCATATC
TAGTCAGATATTGACTCAACCGCTAACTCAAACAACCCTTAACCTTTTAAACCAACTTCTTAGCAATATT
AAGCATCTCCAGGCTGCGCAGCAATCCCTTACCCGCGGGGGAAATGTCAATCCAATGGCAGTGAATGTGG
CTATATCTAAATACAAGCAGCAAATCCAGAATTTACAGAACCAGATAAATGCACAACAGGCTGTGTATGT
AAAACAGCAAAATATGCAACCAACTTCACAACAACAACAGCCCCAACAACAGCAACTTCCTTCTGTTCAT
CTAAGTAACTCAGGCAACGACTATTTAAGAGGTCACGATGCAATAAATAATTTGCAAAGCAACTTTTCTG
AGCTCAATATTAATAAGCCAAGTGGATATCAAGGAGCGTCCAATCAACAATCCCGATTAAATCAGTGGAA
GCTTCCAGTATTAGATAAGGAGATCAACTCTGACAGTACGGAATTTTCTCGTGCCCCAGGTGCAACGAAA
CAAAATTTGACGGCCAACACAAGCAACATAAACTCTTTGGGTCTTCAAAACGATAGTACATGGTCAACTG
GACGCAGTATTGGTGACGGTTGGCCTGATCCCTCATCTGATAACGAGAATAAAGACTGGTCTGTTGCTCA
GCCAACTTCAGCAGCAACTGCTTACACTGATCTGGTCCAAGAGTTTGAGCCAGGCAAGCCATGGAAGGGT
TCACAGATCAAAAGCATAGAAGATGATCCCAGCATTACACCAGGAAGCGTTGCTAGATCTCCATTGTCTA
TTAATTCGACGCCAAAAGATGCTGACATATTTGCCAATACCGGTAAAAATTCACCGACTGATTTACCGCC
ACTAAGTTTATCGTCGTCTACATGGAGTTTTAATCCAAACCAAAATTATCCGAGTCACAGTTGGTCTGAC
AATAGTCAACAATGTACCGCCACTTCGGAGCTTTGGACAAGCCCGCTAAATAAATCATCGTCTCGAGGTC
CCCCGCCAGGATTGACTGCCAATTCAAATAAATCTGCAAATAGTAATGCGTCAACGCCAACAACTATTAC
CGGAGGTGCGAATGGATGGTTACAGCCTCGAAGTGGCGGTGTTCAAACCACAAACACTAATTGGACAGGT
GGTAACACCACTTGGGGCTCCAGTTGGTTGCTTTTGAAAAATCTAACAGCACAGATTGATGGTCCTACTT
TGCGTACACTGTGTATGCAGCATGGGCCCCTTGTCAGCTTTCACCCGTATTTGAACCAAGGAATTGCCTT
ATGTAAATATACTACTCGTGAGGAGGCGAACAAGGCGCAAATGGCGTTAAACAACTGTGTCCTCGCCAAC
ACCACAATATTTGCTGAATCTCCCAGCGAGAACGAGGTGCAAAGCATTATGCAGCACTTACCACAAACTC
CTTCCTCTACAAGCTCTAGTGGAACTAGTGGTGGCAACGTCGGAGGCGTCGGCACTTCAGCCAATAATGC
AAACAGTGGTTCTGCAGCTTGTCTGTCCGGAAACAATAGCGGCAACGGAAACGGCAGCGCGAGCGGCGCC
GGCAGCGGCAACAATGGCAACAGTAGCTGCAACAACAGTGCCGCCGGGGGGGGCAGCAGCAGCAACAACA
CGATTACCACTGTAGCAAATTCGAATCTTGTTGGTTCTAGTGGCTCTGTCTCAAATTCCTCTGGCGTTAC
TGCTAACTCTAGTACTGTTTCTGTAGTTAGTTGTACAGCGAGTGGGAATTCCATAAATGGGGCAGGTACT
GCAAACAGTTCTGGTTCAAAGAGTAGTGCAAACAATTTAGCTAGCGGCCAGTCTAGCGCTTCTAACTTAA
CTAATAGCACCAATTCAACATGGCGACAAACTAGCCAAAACCAAGCTCTTCAAAGTCAAAGCAGGCCATC
AGGCAGAGAAGCTGACTTTGATTATATATCTCTCGTTTATTCCATTGTTGATGATTAAGCGGCCGCTCGA
GTCTAGAGGGCCCTTCGAAGGTAAGCCTATCCCTAACCCTCTCCTCGGTCTCGATTCTACGCGTACCGGT
CATCATCACCATCACCATTGAGTTTAAACCCGCTGATCAGCCTCGACTGTGCCTTCTAAGGCCTGAGCTC
GCTGATCAGCCTCGATCGAGGATCCAGACATGATAAGATACATTGATGAGTTTGGACAAACCACAACTAG
AATGCAGTGAAAAAAATGCTTTATTTGTGAAATTTGTGATGCTATTGCTTTATTTGTAACCATTATAAGC
TGCAATAAACAAGTTAACAACAACAATTGCATTCATTTTATGTTTCAGGTTCAGGGGGAGGTGTGGGAGG
TTTTTTAAAGCAAGTAAAACCTCTACAAATGTGGTATGGCTGATTATGATCAGTCGACCGATGCCCTTGA
GAGCCTTCAACCCAGTCAGCTCCTTCCGGTGGGCGCGGGGCATGACTATCGTCGCCGCACTTATGACTGT
CTTCTTTATCATGCAACTCGTAGGACAGGTGCCGGCAGCGCTCTGGGTCATTTTCGGCGAGGACCGCTTT
CGCTGGAGCGCGACGATGATCGGCCTGTCGCTTGCGGTATTCGGAATCTTGCACGCCCTCGCTCAAGCCT
TCGTCACTGGTCCCGCCACCAAACGTTTCGGCGAGAAGCAGGCCATTATCGCCGGCATGGCGGCCGACGC
GCTGGGCTACGTCTTGCTGGCGTTCGCGACGCGAGGCTGGATGGCCTTCCCCATTATGATTCTTCTCGCT
TCCGGCGGCATCGGGATGCCCGCGTTGCAGGCCATGCTGTCCAGGCAGGTAGATGACGACCATCAGGGAC
AGCTTCAAGGATCGCTCGCGGCTCTTACCAGCCAGCAAAAGGCCAGGAACCGTAAAAAGGCCGCGTTGCT
GGCGTTTTTCCATAGGCTCCGCCCCCCTGACGAGCATCACAAAAATCGACGCTCAAGTCAGAGGTGGCGA
AACCCGACAGGACTATAAAGATACCAGGCGTTTCCCCCTGGAAGCTCCCTCGTGCGCTCTCCTGTTCCGA
CCCTGCCGCTTACCGGATACCTGTCCGCCTTTCTCCCTTCGGGAAGCGTGGCGCTTTCTCAATGCTCACG
CTGTAGGTATCTCAGTTCGGTGTAGGTCGTTCGCTCCAAGCTGGGCTGTGTGCACGAACCCCCCGTTCAG
CCCGACCGCTGCGCCTTATCCGGTAACTATCGTCTTGAGTCCAACCCGGTAAGACACGACTTATCGCCAC
TGGCAGCAGCCACTGGTAACAGGATTAGCAGAGCGAGGTATGTAGGCGGTGCTACAGAGTTCTTGAAGTG
GTGGCCTAACTACGGCTACACTAGAAGGACAGTATTTGGTATCTGCGCTCTGCTGAAGCCAGTTACCTTC
GGAAAAAGAGTTGGTAGCTCTTGATCCGGCAAACAAACCACCGCTGGTAGCGGTGGTTTTTTTGTTTGCA
AGCAGCAGATTACGCGCAGAAAAAAAGGATCTCAAGAAGATCCTTTGATCTTTTCTACGGGGTCTGACGC
TCAGTGGAACGAAAACTCACGTTAAGGGATTTTGGTCATGAGATTATCAAAAAGGATCTTCACCTAGATC
CTTTTAAATTAAAAATGAAGTTTTAAATCAATCTAAAGTATATATGAGTAAACTTGGTCTGACAGTTACC
AATGCTTAATCAGTGAGGCACCTATCTCAGCGATCTGTCTATTTCGTTCATCCATAGTTGCCTGACTCCC
CGTCGTGTAGATAACTACGATACGGGAGGGCTTACCATCTGGCCCCAGTGCTGCAATGATACCGCGAGAC
CCACGCTCACCGGCTCCAGATTTATCAGCAATAAACCAGCCAGCCGGAAGGGCCGAGCGCAGAAGTGGTC
CTGCAACTTTATCCGCCTCCATCCAGTCTATTAATTGTTGCCGGGAAGCTAGAGTAAGTAGTTCGCCAGT
TAATAGTTTGCGCAACGTTGTTGCCATTGCTGCAGGCATCGTGGTGTCACGCTCGTCGTTTGGTATGGCT
TCATTCAGCTCCGGTTCCCAACGATCAAGGCGAGTTACATGATCCCCCATGTTGTGCAAAAAAGCGGTTA
GCTCCTTCGGTCCTCCGATCGTTGTCAGAAGTAAGTTGGCCGCAGTGTTATCACTCATGGTTATGGCAGC
ACTGCATAATTCTCTTACTGTCATGCCATCCGTAAGATGCTTTTCTGTGACTGGTGAGTACTCAACCAAG
TCATTCTGAGAATAGTGTATGCGGCGACCGAGTTGCTCTTGCCCGGCGTCAACACGGGATAATACCGCGC
CACATAGCAGAACTTTAAAAGTGCTCATCATTGGAAAACGTTCTTCGGGGCGAAAACTCTCAAGGATCTT
ACCGCTGTTGAGATCCAGTTCGATGTAACCCACTCGTGCACCCAACTGATCTTCAGCATCTTTTACTTTC
ACCAGCGTTTCTGGGTGAGCAAAAACAGGAAGGCAAAATGCCGCAAAAAAGGGAATAAGGGCGACACGGA
AATGTTGAATACTCATACTCTTCCTTTTTCAATATTATTGAAGCATTTATCAGGGTTATTGTCTCATGAG
CGGATACATATTTGAATGTATTTAGAAAAATAAACAAATAGGGGTTCCGCGCACATTTCCCCGAAAAGTG
CCACCTGACGTCTAAGAAACCATTATTATCATGACATTAACCTATAAAAATAGGCGTATCACGAGGCCCT
TTCGT
