Features (pLannotate 1.2.2; 10 found; start..end, strand, type, name):
   1847..1873    +  CDS            3xHA (fragment): three tandem HA epitope tags
   1883..6034    +  CDS            gw: GAWKY_DROME - Also known as GW182 From Drosophila melanogaster (Fruit fly).
   6073..6114    +  CDS            V5 tag: epitope tag from simian virus 5
   6214..6348    -  polyA_signal   SV40 poly(A) signal: SV40 polyadenylation signal
   6371..6455    -  CDS            large T antigen (fragment): large T antigen from SV40 (simian virus 40)
   6456..6903    +  CDS            TcR (fragment): tetracycline efflux protein; tet; confers resistance to tetracycline
   6949..7537    -  rep_origin     ori: high-copy-number ColE1/pMB1/pBR322/pUC origin of replication
   7708..8568    -  CDS            AmpR: β-lactamase; bla; confers resistance to ampicillin, carbenicillin, and related antibiotics
   8569..8673    -  promoter       AmpR promoter: bla
   8823..1823    +  promoter       Ac5 promoter (across the origin): Drosophila melanogaster actin 5C promoter
>Addgene plasmid #92260 | pMCh-56 | addgene full sequence | sequence record 194511 | Addgene NGS Result
CAAAAGGCTTGAATTTCTGCGTCTTTTGCCGAACGCAGTGCATGTGCAATTGTTGTTTTTTGGAATATTC
AATTTTCGGACTGTCCGCTTTGATTTCAGTTTCTTGGCTTATTCAAAAAGCAAAGTAAAGCCAAAAAAGC
GAGATGGCAATACCAAATGCGGCAAAACGGTAGTGGAAGGAAAGGGGTGCGGGGCAGCGGAAGGAAGGGT
GGGGCGGGGCGTGGCGGGGTCTGTGGCTGGGCGCGACGTCACCGACGTTGGAGCCACTCCTTTGACCATG
TGTGCGTGTGTGTATTATTCGTGTCTCGCCACTCGCCGGTTGTTTTTTTCTTTTTATGCTGCGCTCTCTC
TAGCGCCATCTCGCTTACGCATGCTCAACGCACCGCATGTTGCCGTTTCCTTTTATGCGTCATTTTGGCT
CGAAATAGGCAATTATTTAAACAAAGATTAGTCAACGAAAACGCTAAAATAAATAAGTCTACAATATGGT
TACTTATTGCCATGTGTGTGCAGCCAACGATAGCAACAAAAGCAACAACACAGGTGGCTTTCCCTCTTTC
ACTTTTTGTTTGCAAGCCGCGTGCGAGCAAGACGGCACGACCGGCAAACGCAATTACGCTGACAAAGAGC
AGACGAAGTTTTGGCGAAAAACATCAAGGCGCCTGATACGAATGCATTTGCAATAACAATTGCGATATTT
AATATTGTTTATGAAGCTGTTTGACTTCAAAACACACAAAAAAAAAAATAAAACAAATTATTTGAAAGAG
AATTAGGAATCGGACGCTTATCGTTAGGGTAACAACAAGAAATGCTTACTGAGTCACAGCCTCTGGAAAA
CTGCCGCAAGCCAGAGAGAGAGAGAAAAAGAGGGAGAGCAGCTTAGACCGCATGTGCTTGTGTGTGAGGC
GTCTCTCTCTTCGTCTCTGTTGCGCAAACGCATAGACTGCACTGAAAAAATCGATTACCTATTTTTTATG
AATGAATATTTGCACTATTACTATTCAAAACTATTAAGATAGCAATCACATTCAATAGCCAAATACTATA
CCACCTGAGCGATGCAACGAAATGATCAATTTGAGCAAAAATGCTGCATATTTAGGACGGCATCATTATA
GAAATGCTTCTTGCTGTGTACTTTTCTCTCGTCTGGCAGCTGTTTCGCCGTTATTGTTAAAACCGGCTTA
AGTTAGGTGTGTTTTCTACGACTAGTGAATGCCCTACTAGAAGATGTGTGTTGCACAAAATGTCCCTGGA
ATAACCAATTTGAAGTGCAGATAGCAGTAAACGTAAGCTAATATGAATATTATTTAACTGTAATGTTTTA
ATATCGCTGGACATTACTAATAAACCCACTATAAACACATGTACATATGTATGTTTTGGCATACAATGAG
TAGTTGGGGAAAAAATGTGTAAAAGCACCGTGACCATCACAGCATAAAGATAACCAGCTGAAGTATCGAA
TATGAGTAACCCCCAAATTGAATCACATGCCGCAACTGATAGGACCCATGGAAGTACACTCTTCATGGCG
ATATACAAGACACACACAAGCACGAACACCCAGTTGCGGAGGAAATTCTCCGTAAATGAAAACCCAATCG
GCGAACAATTCATACCCATATATGGTAAAAGTTTTGAACGCGACTTGAGAGCGGAGAGCATTGCGGCTGA
TAAGGTTTTAGCGCTAAGCGGGCTTTATAAAACGGGCTGCGGGACCAGTTTTCATATCACTACCGTTTGA
GTTCTTGTGCTGTGTGGATACTCCTCCCGACACAAAGCCGCTCCATCAGCCAGCAGTCGTCTAATCCAGA
GACCCCGGATCGGGAGCTTGATGGCTTACCCATACGATGTTCCAGATTACGCTCCTGCAGGCATGCGTGA
AGCCCTTTTTTCCCAAGATGGCTGGGGCTGTCAGCATGTTAACCAGGATACTAATTGGGAAGTTCCCAGT
TCGCCAGAACCAGCCAATAAGGATGCACCCGGTCCACCAATGTGGAAGCCAAGCATTAACAATGGTACTG
ATCTTTGGGAGTCCAATTTGAGAAACGGAGGTCAGCCGGCCGCACAGCAAGTTCCAAAGCCGTCGTGGGG
TCATACACCATCCTCTAACTTAGGTGGAACATGGGGTGAGGACGACGATGGCGCCGATAGTAGTAGTGTG
TGGACTGGAGGAGCTGTTAGCAACGCGGGATCCGGAGCTGCAGTGGGAGTAAACCAAGCCGGAGTTAATG
TCGGTCCAGGCGGTGTTGTTTCGTCTGGCGGACCTCAGTGGGGACAAGGTGTCGTTGGCGTCGGACTTGG
ATCAACTGGAGGTAACGGGTCAAGCAATATAACTGGATCGTCTGGAGTCGCAACAGGTAGTAGCGGAAAC
TCCAGCAACGCTGGTAACGGTTGGGGAGACCCTCGTGAAATACGCCCTTTGGGAGTTGGTGGCTCCATGG
ATATTCGAAATGTTGAACATCGCGGCGGTAACGGTTCTGGAGCAACTTCGAGCGATCCACGAGACATTCG
CATGATCGATCCGCGTGACCCTATTCGAGGAGATCCCCGTGGAATATCTGGTCGTCTTAATGGGACCTCT
GAAATGTGGGGTCATCATCCACAAATGTCCCATAACCAGTTGCAAGGTATCAACAAAATGGTTGGTCAAA
GTGTAGCAACTGCCAGCACCAGTGTCGGAACATCTGGCTCGGGCATCGGTCCTGGAGGTCCCGGTCCTAG
TACAGTATCAGGCAATATCCCAACACAGTGGGGGCCTGCTCAACCGGTAAGCGTTGGTGTAAGTGGTCCC
AAAGACATGTCAAAACAGATAAGTGGATGGGAGGAACCATCACCACCGCCTCAGCGTCGCAGTATTCCTA
ACTACGATGATGGTACATCGTTGTGGGGTCAGCAAACTCGTGTTCCCGCTGCAAGCGGTCACTGGAAAGA
CATGACTGATTCGATAGGTCGTAGTAGTCATCTCATGCGTGGCCAAAGCCAAACGGGAGGTATAGGAATA
GCCGGCGTTGGAAATAGCAATGTTCCAGTGGGAGCCAATCCAAGTAATCCTATAAGCAGTGTAGTTGGAC
CTCAAGCCCGGATTCCATCTGTGGGCGGCGTACAACACAAACCAGACGGCGGCGCTATGTGGGTGCATTC
CGGCAATGTAGGTGGCAGAAATAATGTTGCTGCTGTTACTACTTGGGGAGATGACACTCATAGCGTTAAT
GTCGGCGCTCCCAGCAGTGGCAGTGTATCCAGCAACAATTGGGTTGATGACAAGTCCAACTCAACCTTGG
CACAAAACTCTTGGAGCGACCCGGCCCCTGTTGGAGTTAGTTGGGGCAATAAGCAAAGCAAACCGCCAAG
CAATAGTGCTTCATCAGGTTGGAGCACTGCTGCGGGCGTGGTGGATGGGGTTGATCTAGGATCTGAGTGG
AACACGCACGGGGGGATTATTGGAAAATCTCAGCAACAACAAAAACTAGCGGGACTTAACGTGGGAATGG
TGAACGTAATTAACGCGGAGATCATTAAGCAAAGCAAGCAATACAGGATCCTTGTCGAGAACGGCTTTAA
AAAGGAAGATGTAGAGCGGGCATTAGTGATTGCTAATATGAACATCGAAGAGGCAGCCGATATGCTCCGT
GCCAACTCATCCCTATCAATGGATGGTTGGCGTCGACATGATGAGTCCCTTGGATCTTATGCCGACCACA
ATAGTTCAACAAGCAGCGGTGGATTTGCTGGTCGTTACCCGGTCAACAGTGGACAACCTTCAATGTCCTT
TCCTCATAATAACCTTATGAATAACATGGGAGGTACCGCTGTTACTGGAGGTAACAACAATACAAACATG
ACAGCTTTACAGGTGCAAAAGTATTTAAATCAAGGGCAACATGGTGTCGCTGTTGGACCGCAAGCCGTTG
GTAATTCTTCAGCAGTATCTGTCGGATTTGGTCAGAACACGTCTAACGCAGCAGTGGCAGGAGCAGCCTC
TGCAAATATAGCAGCAAATACAAACAACCAACCGTCTGGTCAGCAAATTCGCATGCTAGGCCAGCAAATT
CAGTTGGCCATTCATAGTGGTTTCATATCTAGTCAGATATTGACTCAACCGCTAACTCAAACAACCCTTA
ACCTTTTAAACCAACTTCTTAGCAATATTAAGCATCTCCAGGCTGCACAGCAATCCCTTACCCGCGGGGG
AAATGTCAATCCAATGGCAGTGAATGTGGCTATATCTAAATACAAGCAGCAAATCCAGAATTTACAGAAC
CAGATAAGTGCACAACAGGCTGTGTATGTAAAACAGCAAAATATGCAACCAACTTCACAACAACAACAGC
CCCAACAACAGCAACTTCCTTCTGTTCATCTAAGTAACTCAGGCAACGACTATTTAAGAGGTCACGATGC
AATAAATAATTTGCAAAGCAACTTTTCTGAGCTCAATATTAATAAGCCAAGTGGATATCAAGGAGCGTCC
AATCAACAATCCCGATTAAATCAGTGGAAGCTTCCAGTATTAGATAAGGAGATCAACTCTGACAGTACGG
AATTTTCTCGTGCCCCAGGTGCAACGAAACAAAATTTGACGGCCAACACAAGCAACATAAACTCTTTGGG
TCTTCAAAACGATAGTACATGGTCAACTGGACGCAGTATTGGTGACGGTTGGCCTGATCCCTCATCTGAT
AACGAGAATAAAGACTGGTCTGTTGCTCAGCCAACTTCAGCAGCAACTGCTTACACTGATCTGGTCCAAG
AGTTTGAGCCAGGCAAGCCATGGAAGGGTTCACAGATCAAAAGCATAGAAGATGATCCCAGCATTACACC
AGGAAGCGTTGCTAGATCTCCATTGTCTATTAATTCGACGCCAAAAGATGCTGACATATTTGCCAATACC
GGTAAAAATTCACCGACTGATTTACCGCCACTAAGTTTATCGTCGTCTACATGGAGTTTTAATCCAAACC
AAAATTATCCGAGTCACAGTTGGTCTGACAATAGTCAACAATGTACCGCCACTTCGGAGCTTTGGACAAG
CCCGCTAAATAAATCATCGTCTCGAGGTCCCCCGCCAGGATTGACTGCCAATTCAAATAAATCTGCAAAT
AGTAATGCGTCAACGCCAACAACTATTACCGGAGGTGCGAATGGATGGTTACAGCCTCGAAGTGGCGGTG
TTCAAACCACAAACACTAATTGGACAGGTGGTAACACCACTTGGGGCTCCAGTTGGTTGCTTTTGAAAAA
TCTAACAGCACAGATTGATGGTCCTACTTTGCGTACACTGTGTATGCAGCATGGGCCCCTTGTCAGCTTT
CACCCGTATTTGAACCAAGGAATTGCCTTATGTAAATATACTACTCGTGAGGAGGCGAACAAGGCGCAAA
TGGCGTTAAACAACTGTGTCCTCGCCAACACCACAATATTTGCTGAATCTCCCAGCGAGAACGAGGTGCA
AAGCATTATGCAGCACTTACCACAAACTCCTTCCTCTACAAGCTCTAGTGGAACTAGTGGTGGCAACGTC
GGAGGCGTCGGCACTTCAGCCAATAATGCAAACAGTGGTTCTGCAGCTTGTCTGTCCGGAAACAATAGCG
GCAACGGAAACGGCAGCGCGAGCGGCGCCGGCAGCGGCAACAATGGCAACAGTAGCTGCAACAACAGTGC
CGCCGGGGGGGGCAGCAGCAGCAACAACACGATTACCACTGTAGCAAATTCGAATCTTGTTGGTTCTAGT
GGCTCTGTCTCAAATTCCTCTGGCGTTACTGCTAACTCTAGTACTGTTTCTGTAGTTAGTTGTACAGCGA
GTGGGAATTCCATAAATGGGGCAGGTACTGCAAACAGTTCTGGTTCAAAGAGTAGTGCAAACAATTTAGC
TAGCGGCCAGTCTAGCGCTTCTAACTTAACTAATAGCACCAATTCAACATGGCGACAAACTAGCCAAAAC
CAAGCTCTTCAAAGTCAAAGCAGGCCATCAGGCAGAGAAGCTGACTTTGATTATATATCTCTCGTTTATT
CCATTGTTGATGATTAAGCGGCCGCTCGAGTCTAGAGGGCCCGCGGTTCGAAGGTAAGCCTATCCCTAAC
CCTCTCCTCGGTCTCGATTCTACGCGTACCGGTCATCATCACCATCACCATTGAGTTTAAACCCGCTGAT
CAGCCTCGACTGTGCCTTCTAAGGCCTGAGCTCGCTGATCAGCCTCGATCGAGGATCCAGACATGATAAG
ATACATTGATGAGTTTGGACAAACCACAACTAGAATGCAGTGAAAAAAATGCTTTATTTGTGAAATTTGT
GATGCTATTGCTTTATTTGTAACCATTATAAGCTGCAATAAACAAGTTAACAACAACAATTGCATTCATT
TTATGTTTCAGGTTCAGGGGGAGGTGTGGGAGGTTTTTTAAAGCAAGTAAAACCTCTACAAATGTGGTAT
GGCTGATTATGATCAGTCGACCGATGCCCTTGAGAGCCTTCAACCCAGTCAGCTCCTTCCGGTGGGCGCG
GGGCATGACTATCGTCGCCGCACTTATGACTGTCTTCTTTATCATGCAACTCGTAGGACAGGTGCCGGCA
GCGCTCTGGGTCATTTTCGGCGAGGACCGCTTTCGCTGGAGCGCGACGATGATCGGCCTGTCGCTTGCGG
TATTCGGAATCTTGCACGCCCTCGCTCAAGCCTTCGTCACTGGTCCCGCCACCAAACGTTTCGGCGAGAA
GCAGGCCATTATCGCCGGCATGGCGGCCGACGCGCTGGGCTACGTCTTGCTGGCGTTCGCGACGCGAGGC
TGGATGGCCTTCCCCATTATGATTCTTCTCGCTTCCGGCGGCATCGGGATGCCCGCGTTGCAGGCCATGC
TGTCCAGGCAGGTAGATGACGACCATCAGGGACAGCTTCAAGGCCAGCAAAAGGCCAGGAACCGTAAAAA
GGCCGCGTTGCTGGCGTTTTTCCATAGGCTCCGCCCCCCTGACGAGCATCACAAAAATCGACGCTCAAGT
CAGAGGTGGCGAAACCCGACAGGACTATAAAGATACCAGGCGTTTCCCCCTGGAAGCTCCCTCGTGCGCT
CTCCTGTTCCGACCCTGCCGCTTACCGGATACCTGTCCGCCTTTCTCCCTTCGGGAAGCGTGGCGCTTTC
TCATAGCTCACGCTGTAGGTATCTCAGTTCGGTGTAGGTCGTTCGCTCCAAGCTGGGCTGTGTGCACGAA
CCCCCCGTTCAGCCCGACCGCTGCGCCTTATCCGGTAACTATCGTCTTGAGTCCAACCCGGTAAGACACG
ACTTATCGCCACTGGCAGCAGCCACTGGTAACAGGATTAGCAGAGCGAGGTATGTAGGCGGTGCTACAGA
GTTCTTGAAGTGGTGGCCTAACTACGGCTACACTAGAAGGACAGTATTTGGTATCTGCGCTCTGCTGAAG
CCAGTTACCTTCGGAAAAAGAGTTGGTAGCTCTTGATCCGGCAAACAAACCACCGCTGGTAGCGGTGGTT
TTTTTGTTTGCAAGCAGCAGATTACGCGCAGAAAAAAAGGATCTCAAGAAGATCCTTTGATCTTTTCTAC
GGGGTCTGACGCTCAGTGGAACGAAAACTCACGTTAAGGGATTTTGGTCATGAGATTATCAAAAAGGATC
TTCACCTAGATCCTTTTAAATTAAAAATGAAGTTTTAAATCAATCTAAAGTATATATGAGTAAACTTGGT
CTGACAGTTACCAATGCTTAATCAGTGAGGCACCTATCTCAGCGATCTGTCTATTTCGTTCATCCATAGT
TGCCTGACTCCCCGTCGTGTAGATAACTACGATACGGGAGGGCTTACCATCTGGCCCCAGTGCTGCAATG
ATACCGCGAGACCCACGCTCACCGGCTCCAGATTTATCAGCAATAAACCAGCCAGCCGGAAGGGCCGAGC
GCAGAAGTGGTCCTGCAACTTTATCCGCCTCCATCCAGTCTATTAATTGTTGCCGGGAAGCTAGAGTAAG
TAGTTCGCCAGTTAATAGTTTGCGCAACGTTGTTGCCATTGCTGCAGGCATCGTGGTGTCACGCTCGTCG
TTTGGTATGGCTTCATTCAGCTCCGGTTCCCAACGATCAAGGCGAGTTACATGATCCCCCATGTTGTGCA
AAAAAGCGGTTAGCTCCTTCGGTCCTCCGATCGTTGTCAGAAGTAAGTTGGCCGCAGTGTTATCACTCAT
GGTTATGGCAGCACTGCATAATTCTCTTACTGTCATGCCATCCGTAAGATGCTTTTCTGTGACTGGTGAG
TACTCAACCAAGTCATTCTGAGAATAGTGTATGCGGCGACCGAGTTGCTCTTGCCCGGCGTCAACACGGG
ATAATACCGCGCCACATAGCAGAACTTTAAAAGTGCTCATCATTGGAAAACGTTCTTCGGGGCGAAAACT
CTCAAGGATCTTACCGCTGTTGAGATCCAGTTCGATGTAACCCACTCGTGCACCCAACTGATCTTCAGCA
TCTTTTACTTTCACCAGCGTTTCTGGGTGAGCAAAAACAGGAAGGCAAAATGCCGCAAAAAAGGGAATAA
GGGCGACACGGAAATGTTGAATACTCATACTCTTCCTTTTTCAATATTATTGAAGCATTTATCAGGGTTA
TTGTCTCATGAGCGGATACATATTTGAATGTATTTAGAAAAATAAACAAATAGGGGTTCCGCGCACATTT
CCCCGAAAAGTGCCACCTGACGTCTAAGAAACCATTATTATCATGACATTAACCTATAAAAATAGGCGTA
TCACGAGGCCCTTTCGTCTTCAAGAATTAATTCTATATTCTAAAAACACAAATGATACTTCTAAAAAAAA
ATCATGAATGGCATCAACTCTGAATCAAATCTTTGCAGATGCACCTACTTCTCATTTCCACTGTCACATC
ATTTTTCCAGATCTCGCTGCCTGTTATGTGGCCCACAAACCAAGACACGTTTTATGGCCATTAAAGCTGG
CTGATCGTCGCCAAACACCAAATACATAATGAATATGTACACATTCGAGAAAGAAGCGATCAAAGAAGCG
TCTTCGGGCGGAGTAGGAGAATGCGGAGGAGAAGGAGAACGAGCTGATCTAGTATCTCTCCACAATCCAA
TGCCAACTGACCAACTGGCCATATTCGGAGCAATTTGAAGCCAATTTCCATCGCCTGGCGATCGCTCCAT
TCTTGGCTATATGTTTTTCACCGTTACCCGGGGCCATTTTCAAAGACTCGTCGGCAAGATAAGATTGTGT
CACTCGCTGTCTCTCTTCATTTGTCGAAGAATGCTGAGGAATTTCGCGATGACGTCGGCGAGTATTTTGA
AGAATGAGAATAATTTGTATTTATACGAAAATCAGTTAGTGGAATTTTCTACAAAAACATGTTATCTATA
GATAATTTTGTTGCAAAATATGTTGACTATGACAAAGATTGTATGTATATACCTTTAATGTATTCTCATT
TTCTTATGTATTTATAATGGCAATGATGATACTGATGATATTTTAAGATGATGCCAGAC
